Addgene plasmid #35655: pAAV CB6 FFLuc
Purpose: (Empty Backbone)
Depositing lab: Phillip Zamore. Depositing organization: University of Massachusetts, Worcester. Publication: Long-term, efficient inhibition of microRNA function in mice using rAAV vectors. Xie J, Ameres SL, Friedline R, Hung JH, Zhang Y, Xie Q, Zhong L, Su Q, He R, Li M, Li H, Mu X, Zhang H, Broderick JA, Kim JK, Weng Z, Flotte TR, Zamore PD, Gao G. Nat Methods. 2012 Mar 4;9(4):403-9. doi: 10.1038/nmeth.1903. PubMed 22388288.
Backbone
  Vector backbone: pBS
  Backbone manufacturer: Invitrogen
  Backbone size (bp): 2900
  Vector type: AAV
Growth in bacteria
  Bacterial resistance: Ampicillin, 100 μg/mL
  Growth temperature: 37°C
  Growth strain: NEB Stable
  Copy number: High Copy
Terms and licenses: Academic/Nonprofit Terms; Industry Terms: Not Available to Industry
Depositor comments: Please note that the ApaI site downstream of EcoRV is missing (there is a 4bp deletion in Addgene's quality control sequence when compared to depositor's reference sequence). This deletion will not affect plasmid function.
How to cite: pAAV CB6 FFLuc was a gift from Phillip Zamore (Addgene plasmid # 35655 ; http://n2t.net/addgene:35655 ; RRID:Addgene_35655)
