[The description below was written by a language model from this plasmid's Addgene catalogue record and pLannotate feature annotations shown in this document.]
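Description:
pAAV CB6 FFLuc is a recombinant adeno-associated virus (AAV) transfer plasmid built on a pBS (pBluescript-type) backbone and catalogued as an empty backbone, meaning it is offered as a starting vector for further cloning rather than as a carrier of a specific experimental insert. The full sequence record is 6,051 nt. In bacteria it is maintained through a high-copy ColE1/pUC-type origin and selected with ampicillin via the β-lactamase gene and its own promoter. The backbone also retains an f1 phage origin and remnants of the lac region (lacZα and lacI fragments, CAP site, lac promoter and operator). The record lists a recombination-deficient growth strain, a common choice for plasmids carrying repeat-rich ITRs.

The expression cassette lies between two AAV2 inverted terminal repeats, both annotated as fragments, one of which spans the sequence origin. ITRs are the cis elements needed for replication and packaging of the intervening DNA into AAV particles when rep, cap and helper functions are supplied in trans. Within them, a CMV immediate-early enhancer fused to a chicken β-actin promoter, presumably the "CB6" of the name, is followed by a chimeric β-globin/immunoglobulin intron and drives the enhanced luc+ version of firefly luciferase, terminated by a rabbit β-globin polyadenylation signal. A short T7 promoter sits immediately upstream of the luciferase coding sequence.

The associated publication concerns long-term inhibition of microRNA function in mice with rAAV vectors, so this plasmid plausibly serves as a luciferase reporter scaffold in that work, though the record does not specify what is meant to be inserted or where. The depositor notes that an ApaI site downstream of EcoRV is missing because of a 4 bp deletion relative to the reference sequence, which is stated not to affect function.
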