Features (pLannotate 1.2.2; 17 found; start..end, strand, type, name):
    204..583     +  enhancer       CMV enhancer: human cytomegalovirus immediate early enhancer
    590..851     +  promoter       chicken β-actin promoter: No description available
    966..1098    +  intron         chimeric intron: chimera between introns from human β-globin and immunoglobulin heavy chain genes
   1143..1161    +  promoter       T7 promoter: promoter for bacteriophage T7 RNA polymerase
   1163..2815    +  CDS            luciferase: firefly luciferase; luc+; enhanced luc+ version of the luciferase gene
   2953..3008    +  polyA_signal   β-globin poly(A) signal: rabbit β-globin polyadenylation signal (Gil and Proudfoot, 1987)
   3101..3231    +  repeat_region  AAV2 ITR (fragment): inverted terminal repeat of adeno-associated virus serotype 2 inverted
   3245..3402    +  CDS            lacZα (fragment): LacZα fragment of β-galactosidase; lacZ fragment
   3407..3835    +  rep_origin     f1 ori (sequence partly withheld): f1 bacteriophage origin of replication; arrow indicates direction of (+) strand synthesis
   3888..3992    +  promoter       AmpR promoter: bla
   3993..4853    +  CDS            AmpR: β-lactamase; bla; confers resistance to ampicillin, carbenicillin, and related antibiotics
   5024..5612    +  rep_origin     ori: high-copy-number ColE1/pMB1/pBR322/pUC origin of replication
   5795..5887    +  CDS            lacI (fragment): lac repressor; lacI; The lac repressor binds to the lac operator to inhibit transcription in E. coli. This inhibition can be relieved by adding lactose or isopropyl-β-D-thiogalactopyranoside (IPTG).
   5900..5921    +  protein_bind   CAP binding site: CAP binding activates transcription in the presence of cAMP. E. coli catabolite activator protein
   5936..5966    +  promoter       lac promoter: promoter for the E. coli lac operon
   5974..5990    +  protein_bind   lac operator: The lac repressor binds to the lac operator to inhibit transcription in E. coli. This inhibition can be relieved by adding lactose or isopropyl-β-D-thiogalactopyranoside (IPTG). lac repressor encoded by lacI
   6051..130     -  repeat_region  AAV2 ITR (fragment) (across the origin): inverted terminal repeat of adeno-associated virus serotype 2 inverted
>Addgene plasmid #35655 | pAAV CB6 FFLuc | depositor full sequence | sequence record 43857 | pAAV CB6 FFLuc sequence 6051 bps
CTGCGCGCTCGCTCGCTCACTGAGGCCGCCCGGGCAAAGCCCGGGCGTCGGGCGACCTTTGGTCGCCCGG
CCTCAGTGAGCGAGCGAGCGCGCAGAGAGGGAGTGGCCAACTCCATCACTAGGGGTTCCTTGTAGTTAAT
GATTAACCCGCCATGCTACTTATCTACCAGGGTAATGGGGATCCTCTAGAACTATAGCTAGTCGACATTG
ATTATTGACTAGTTATTAATAGTAATCAATTACGGGGTCATTAGTTCATAGCCCATATATGGAGTTCCGC
GTTACATAACTTACGGTAAATGGCCCGCCTGGCTGACCGCCCAACGACCCCCGCCCATTGACGTCAATAA
TGACGTATGTTCCCATAGTAACGCCAATAGGGACTTTCCATTGACGTCAATGGGTGGAGTATTTACGGTA
AACTGCCCACTTGGCAGTACATCAAGTGTATCATATGCCAAGTACGCCCCCTATTGACGTCAATGACGGT
AAATGGCCCGCCTGGCATTATGCCCAGTACATGACCTTATGGGACTTTCCTACTTGGCAGTACATCTACG
TATTAGTCATCGCTATTACCATGTCGAGGCCACGTTCTGCTTCACTCTCCCCATCTCCCCCCCCTCCCCA
CCCCCAATTTTGTATTTATTTATTTTTTAATTATTTTGTGCAGCGATGGGGGCGGGGGGGGGGGGCGCGC
GCCAGGCGGGGCGGGGCGGGGCGAGGGGCGGGGCGGGGCGAGGCGGAGAGGTGCGGCGGCAGCCAATCAG
AGCGGCGCGCTCCGAAAGTTTCCTTTTATGGCGAGGCGGCGGCGGCGGCGGCCCTATAAAAAGCGAAGCG
CGCGGCGGGCGGGAGCAAGCTTTATTGCGGTAGTTTATCACAGTTAAATTGCTAACGCAGTCAGTGCTTC
TGACACAACAGTCTCGAACTTAAGCTGCAGAAGTTGGTCGTGAGGCACTGGGCAGGTAAGTATCAAGGTT
ACAAGACAGGTTTAAGGAGACCAATAGAAACTGGGCTTGTCGAGACAGAGAAGACTCTTGCGTTTCTGAT
AGGCACCTATTGGTCTTACTGACATCCACTTTGCCTTTCTCTCCACAGGTGTCCACTCCCAGTTCAATTA
CAGCTCTTAAGGCTAGAGTACTTAATACGACTCACTATAGGCATGGAAGACGCCAAAAACATAAAGAAAG
GCCCGGCGCCATTCTATCCGCTGGAAGATGGAACCGCTGGAGAGCAACTGCATAAGGCTATGAAGAGATA
CGCCCTGGTTCCTGGAACAATTGCTTTTACAGATGCACATATCGAGGTGGACATCACTTACGCTGAGTAC
TTCGAAATGTCCGTTCGGTTGGCAGAAGCTATGAAACGATATGGGCTGAATACAAATCACAGAATCGTCG
TATGCAGTGAAAACTCTCTTCAATTCTTTATGCCGGTGTTGGGCGCGTTATTTATCGGAGTTGCAGTTGC
GCCCGCGAACGACATTTATAATGAACGTGAATTGCTCAACAGTATGGGCATTTCGCAGCCTACCGTGGTG
TTCGTTTCCAAAAAGGGGTTGCAAAAAATTTTGAACGTGCAAAAAAAGCTCCCAATCATCCAAAAAATTA
TTATCATGGATTCTAAAACGGATTACCAGGGATTTCAGTCGATGTACACGTTCGTCACATCTCATCTACC
TCCCGGTTTTAATGAATACGATTTTGTGCCAGAGTCCTTCGATAGGGACAAGACAATTGCACTGATCATG
AACTCCTCTGGATCTACTGGTCTGCCTAAAGGTGTCGCTCTGCCTCATAGAACTGCCTGCGTGAGATTCT
CGCATGCCAGAGATCCTATTTTTGGCAATCAAATCATTCCGGATACTGCGATTTTAAGTGTTGTTCCATT
CCATCACGGTTTTGGAATGTTTACTACACTCGGATATTTGATATGTGGATTTCGAGTCGTCTTAATGTAT
AGATTTGAAGAAGAGCTGTTTCTGAGGAGCCTTCAGGATTACAAGATTCAAAGTGCGCTGCTGGTGCCAA
CCCTATTCTCCTTCTTCGCCAAAAGCACTCTGATTGACAAATACGATTTATCTAATTTACACGAAATTGC
TTCTGGTGGCGCTCCCCTCTCTAAGGAAGTCGGGGAAGCGGTTGCCAAGAGGTTCCATCTGCCAGGTATC
AGGCAAGGATATGGGCTCACTGAGACTACATCAGCTATTCTGATTACACCCGAGGGGGATGATAAACCGG
GCGCGGTCGGTAAAGTTGTTCCATTTTTTGAAGCGAAGGTTGTGGATCTGGATACCGGGAAAACGCTGGG
CGTTAATCAAAGAGGCGAACTGTGTGTGAGAGGTCCTATGATTATGTCCGGTTATGTAAACAATCCGGAA
GCGACCAACGCCTTGATTGACAAGGATGGATGGCTACATTCTGGAGACATAGCTTACTGGGACGAAGACG
AACACTTCTTCATCGTTGACCGCCTGAAGTCTCTGATTAAGTACAAAGGCTATCAGGTGGCTCCCGCTGA
ATTGGAATCCATCTTGCTCCAACACCCCAACATCTTCGACGCAGGTGTCGCAGGTCTTCCCGACGATGAC
GCCGGTGAACTTCCCGCCGCCGTTGTTGTTTTGGAGCACGGAAAGACGATGACGGAAAAAGAGATCGTGG
ATTACGTCGCCAGTCAAGTAACAACCGCGAAAAAGTTGCGCGGAGGAGTTGTGTTTGTGGACGAAGTACC
GAAAGGTCTTACCGGAAAACTCGACGCAAGAAAAATCAGAGAGATCCTCATAAAGGCCAAGAAGGGCGGA
AAGATCGCCGTGTAATTCTAGATTCCGAGATATCGGTAATGGGCCCTCTAGAGTCGAGGACGGGGTGAAC
TACGCCTGAGGATCCGATCTTTTTCCCTCTGCCAAAAATTATGGGGACATCATGAAGCCCCTTGAGCATC
TGACTTCTGGCTAATAAAGGAAATTTATTTTCATTGCAATAGTGTGTTGGAATTTTTTGTGTCTCTCACT
CGGAAGCAATTCGTTGATCTGAATTTCGACCACCCATAATACCCATTACCCTGGTAGATAAGTAGCATGG
CGGGTTAATCATTAACTACAAGGAACCCCTAGTGATGGAGTTGGCCACTCCCTCTCTGCGCGCTCGCTCG
CTCACTGAGGCCGGGCGACCAAAGGTCGCCCGACGCCCGGGCTTTGCCCGGGCGGCCTCAGTGAGCGAGC
GAGCGCGCAGCCTTAATTAACCTAATTCACTGGCCGTCGTTTTACAACGTCGTGACTGGGAAAACCCTGG
CGTTACCCAACTTAATCGCCTTGCAGCACATCCCCCTTTCGCCAGCTGGCGTAATAGCGAAGAGGCCCGC
ACCGATCGCCCTTCCCAACAGTTGCGCAGCCTGAATGGCGAATGGG
[124 nt withheld, positions 3407-3530]
C
[91 nt withheld, positions 3532-3622]
A
[49 nt withheld, positions 3624-3672]
CCTTTGACGTTGGAGTCCACGTTCTTT
[37 nt withheld, positions 3700-3736]
ACCCTATCTCGGTCTATTCTTTTGATTTATAAGGGATTTTGCCGATTTCGGCCTATTGGTTAAAAAATGA
GCTGATTTAACAAAAATTTAACGCGAATTTTAACAAAATATTAACGCTTACAATTTAGGTGGCACTTTTC
GGGGAAATGTGCGCGGAACCCCTATTTGTTTATTTTTCTAAATACATTCAAATATGTATCCGCTCATGAG
ACAATAACCCTGATAAATGCTTCAATAATATTGAAAAAGGAAGAGTATGAGTATTCAACATTTCCGTGTC
GCCCTTATTCCCTTTTTTGCGGCATTTTGCCTTCCTGTTTTTGCTCACCCAGAAACGCTGGTGAAAGTAA
AAGATGCTGAAGATCAGTTGGGTGCACGAGTGGGTTACATCGAACTGGATCTCAACAGCGGTAAGATCCT
TGAGAGTTTTCGCCCCGAAGAACGTTTTCCAATGATGAGCACTTTTAAAGTTCTGCTATGTGGCGCGGTA
TTATCCCGTATTGACGCCGGGCAAGAGCAACTCGGTCGCCGCATACACTATTCTCAGAATGACTTGGTTG
AGTACTCACCAGTCACAGAAAAGCATCTTACGGATGGCATGACAGTAAGAGAATTATGCAGTGCTGCCAT
AACCATGAGTGATAACACTGCGGCCAACTTACTTCTGACAACGATCGGAGGACCGAAGGAGCTAACCGCT
TTTTTGCACAACATGGGGGATCATGTAACTCGCCTTGATCGTTGGGAACCGGAGCTGAATGAAGCCATAC
CAAACGACGAGCGTGACACCACGATGCCTGTAGCAATGGCAACAACGTTGCGCAAACTATTAACTGGCGA
ACTACTTACTCTAGCTTCCCGGCAACAATTAATAGACTGGATGGAGGCGGATAAAGTTGCAGGACCACTT
CTGCGCTCGGCCCTTCCGGCTGGCTGGTTTATTGCTGATAAATCTGGAGCCGGTGAGCGTGGGTCTCGCG
GTATCATTGCAGCACTGGGGCCAGATGGTAAGCCCTCCCGTATCGTAGTTATCTACACGACGGGGAGTCA
GGCAACTATGGATGAACGAAATAGACAGATCGCTGAGATAGGTGCCTCACTGATTAAGCATTGGTAACTG
TCAGACCAAGTTTACTCATATATACTTTAGATTGATTTAAAACTTCATTTTTAATTTAAAAGGATCTAGG
TGAAGATCCTTTTTGATAATCTCATGACCAAAATCCCTTAACGTGAGTTTTCGTTCCACTGAGCGTCAGA
CCCCGTAGAAAAGATCAAAGGATCTTCTTGAGATCCTTTTTTTCTGCGCGTAATCTGCTGCTTGCAAACA
AAAAAACCACCGCTACCAGCGGTGGTTTGTTTGCCGGATCAAGAGCTACCAACTCTTTTTCCGAAGGTAA
CTGGCTTCAGCAGAGCGCAGATACCAAATACTGTTCTTCTAGTGTAGCCGTAGTTAGGCCACCACTTCAA
GAACTCTGTAGCACCGCCTACATACCTCGCTCTGCTAATCCTGTTACCAGTGGCTGCTGCCAGTGGCGAT
AAGTCGTGTCTTACCGGGTTGGACTCAAGACGATAGTTACCGGATAAGGCGCAGCGGTCGGGCTGAACGG
GGGGTTCGTGCACACAGCCCAGCTTGGAGCGAACGACCTACACCGAACTGAGATACCTACAGCGTGAGCT
ATGAGAAAGCGCCACGCTTCCCGAAGGGAGAAAGGCGGACAGGTATCCGGTAAGCGGCAGGGTCGGAACA
GGAGAGCGCACGAGGGAGCTTCCAGGGGGAAACGCCTGGTATCTTTATAGTCCTGTCGGGTTTCGCCACC
TCTGACTTGAGCGTCGATTTTTGTGATGCTCGTCAGGGGGGCGGAGCCTATGGAAAAACGCCAGCAACGC
GGCCTTTTTACGGTTCCTGGCCTTTTGCTGGCCTTTTGCTCACATGTTCTTTCCTGCGTTATCCCCTGAT
TCTGTGGATAACCGTATTACCGCCTTTGAGTGAGCTGATACCGCTCGCCGCAGCCGAACGACCGAGCGCA
GCGAGTCAGTGAGCGAGGAAGCGGAAGAGCGCCCAATACGCAAACCGCCTCTCCCCGCGCGTTGGCCGAT
TCATTAATGCAGCTGGCACGACAGGTTTCCCGACTGGAAAGCGGGCAGTGAGCGCAACGCAATTAATGTG
AGTTAGCTCACTCATTAGGCACCCCAGGCTTTACACTTTATGCTTCCGGCTCGTATGTTGTGTGGAATTG
TGAGCGGATAACAATTTCACACAGGAAACAGCTATGACCATGATTACGCCAGATTTAATTAAGGCCTTAA
TTAGG
