>Addgene plasmid #35655 | pAAV CB6 FFLuc | addgene partial sequence | sequence record 46470 | Luc-F 5'-CAGTCAAGTAACAACCGCGA-3'
TTTGTGGACGAAGTACCGAAAGGTCTTACCGGAAAACTCGACGCAAGAAAAATCAGAGAGATCCTCATAA
AGGCCAAGAAGGGCGGAAAGATCGCCGTGTAATTCTAGATTCCGAGATATCGGTAATGCTCTAGAGTCGA
GGACGGGGTGAACTACGCCTGAGGATCCGATCTTTTTCCCTCTGCCAAAAATTATGGGGACATCATGAAG
CCCCTTGAGCATCTGACTTCTGGCTAATAAAGGAAATTTATTTTCATTGCAATAGTGTGTTGGAATTTTT
TGTGTCTCTCACTCGGAAGCAATTCGTTGATCTGAATTTCGACCACCCATAATACCCATTACCCTGGTAG
ATAAGTAGCATGGCGGGTTAATCATTAACTACAAGGAACCCCTAGTGATGGAGTTGGCCACTCCCTCTCT
GCGCGCTCGCTCGCTCACTGAGGCCGGGCGACCAAAGGTCGCCCGACGCCCGGGCTTTGCCCGGGCGGCC
TCAGTGAGCGAGCGAGCGCGCAGCCTTAATTAACCTAATTCACTGGCCGTCGTTTTACAACGTCGTGACT
GG
